Addgene plasmid #41047: pRLuc190UGA
Depositing lab: James Inglese. Depositing organization: National Center for Advancing Translational Sciences (NCATS). Publication: Mechanism of PTC124 activity in cell-based luciferase assays of nonsense codon suppression. Auld DS, Thorne N, Maguire WF, Inglese J. Proc Natl Acad Sci U S A. 2009 Mar 3;106(9):3585-90. Epub 2009 Feb 10. 10.1073/pnas.0813345106 PubMed 19208811.
Backbone
  Vector backbone: pRL-CMV
  Backbone manufacturer: Promega
  Backbone size w/o insert (bp): 4079
  Total vector size (bp): 4079
  Vector type: Mammalian Expression, Luciferase
Growth in bacteria
  Bacterial resistance: Ampicillin, 100 μg/mL
  Growth temperature: 37°C
  Growth strain: DH5alpha
  Copy number: High Copy
Gene/Insert
  Gene/Insert name: RLuc190UGA (alt name: renilla luciferase)
  Insert size (bp): 861
  Mutation: in-frame UGA stop codon at codon 190 in the open reading frame of the RLuc cDNA
  Promoter: CMV
  Cloning method: Ligation Independent Cloning
  Sequencing primers: 5′ GCTAGAGTACTTAATACGACTC
Resource information
  A portion of this plasmid was derived from a plasmid made by: This construct was prepared and sequenced by GenScript Coporation.
Terms and licenses: Academic/Nonprofit Terms; Industry Terms: Not Available to Industry
How to cite: pRLuc190UGA was a gift from James Inglese (Addgene plasmid # 41047 ; http://n2t.net/addgene:41047 ; RRID:Addgene_41047)
