[The description below was written by a language model from this plasmid's Addgene catalogue record.]
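Description:
pRLuc190UGA is a mammalian expression and luciferase reporter plasmid built on the commercial pRL-CMV backbone, with a recorded total size of 4079 bp. It is maintained in E. coli as a high-copy plasmid under ampicillin selection. The record does not list the origin of replication or other backbone elements individually, and no feature table is provided, so details beyond the catalogue fields cannot be confirmed here.

The payload is a Renilla luciferase (RLuc) cDNA, recorded as an 861 bp insert, driven by the CMV promoter for strong constitutive expression in transfected mammalian cells. The open reading frame carries an engineered in-frame UGA stop codon at codon 190. Normal translation therefore terminates prematurely and yields a truncated product rather than full-length luciferase. Full-length enzyme, and hence luminescence, should arise only if the ribosome reads through the premature termination codon. No tags or mammalian selection markers are recorded.

This design makes the plasmid a reporter for nonsense codon suppression. The associated work examined how the compound PTC124 behaves in cell-based luciferase readthrough assays. A Renilla-based nonsense reporter of this kind offers a readout that uses a different luciferase enzyme and substrate chemistry from firefly luciferase. This helps distinguish genuine translational readthrough from effects a compound may exert directly on a particular reporter enzyme, although the record itself does not spell out the exact experimental role of this construct.
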