>Addgene plasmid #41047 | pRLuc190UGA | addgene partial sequence | sequence record 55579 | chim-int-F 5'-TCTTACTGACATCCACTTTGCC-3'
AGGCTAGAGTACTTAATACGACTCACTATAGGCTAGCCACCATGACTTCGAAAGTTTATGATCCAGAACA
AAGGAAACGGATGATAACTGGTCCGCAGTGGTGGGCCAGATGTAAACAAATGAATGTTCTTGATTCATTT
ATTAATTATTATGATTCAGAAAAACATGCAGAAAATGCTGTTATTTTTTTACATGGTAACGCGGCCTCTT
CTTATTTATGGCGACATGTTGTGCCACATATTGAGCCAGTAGCGCGGTGTATTATACCAGACCTTATTGG
TATGGGCAAATCAGGCAAATCTGGTAATGGTTCTTATAGGTTACTTGATCATTACAAATATCTTACTGCA
TGGTTTGAACTTCTTAATTTACCAAAGAAGATCATTTTTGTCGGCCATGATTGGGGTGCTTGTTTGGCAT
TTCATTATAGCTATGAGCATCAAGATAAGATCAAAGCAATAGTTCACGCTGAAAGTGTAGTAGATGTGAT
TGAATCATGGGATGAATGGCCTGATATTGAAGAAGATATTGCGTTGATCAAATCTGAAGAAGGAGAAAAA
ATGGTTTTGGAGAATAACTTCTTCGTGGAAACCATGTTGCCATCAAAATGAATGAGAAAGTTAGAACCAG
AAGAATTTGCAGCATATCTTGAACCATTCAAAGAGAAAGGTGAAGTTCGTCGTCCAACATTATCATGGCC
TCGTGAAATCCCGTTAGTAAAAGGTGGTAAACCTGACGTTGTACAAATTGTTAGGAATTATAATGCTTAT
CTACGTGCAAGTGATGATTTACCAA
